Addgene plasmid #91345: pHH0103_KALRN-2/4
Purpose: Protein expression and purification of human SH3 domain construct KALRN-2/4
Depositing lab: Sachdev Sidhu. Depositing organization: University of Toronto. Publication: Comprehensive Analysis of the Human SH3 Domain Family Reveals a Wide Variety of Non-canonical Specificities. Teyra J, Huang H, Jain S, Guan X, Dong A, Liu Y, Tempel W, Min J, Tong Y, Kim PM, Bader GD, Sidhu SS. Structure. 2017 Oct 3;25(10):1598-1610.e3. doi: 10.1016/j.str.2017.07.017. Epub 2017 Sep 7. PubMed 28890361.
Backbone
  Vector backbone: pHH0103
  Vector type: Bacterial Expression
Growth in bacteria
  Bacterial resistance: Ampicillin, 100 μg/mL
  Growth temperature: 37°C
  Growth strain: DH5alpha
  Copy number: Low Copy
Gene/Insert
  Gene/Insert name: KALRN-2/4
  Species: H. sapiens (human)
  Insert size (bp): 239
  Entrez Gene: KALRN (a.k.a. ARHGEF24, CHD5, CHDS5, DUET, DUO, HAPIP, KALNC2, TRAD)
  Cloning method: Restriction Enzyme; 5′ cloning site Sfi1 (unknown if destroyed); 3′ cloning site Not1 (unknown if destroyed)
Terms and licenses: Academic/Nonprofit Terms; Industry Terms: Not Available to Industry
How to cite: pHH0103_KALRN-2/4 was a gift from Sachdev Sidhu (Addgene plasmid # 91345 ; http://n2t.net/addgene:91345 ; RRID:Addgene_91345)
