[The description below was written by a language model from this plasmid's Addgene catalogue record and pLannotate feature annotations shown in this document.]
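Description:
pHH0103_KALRN-2/4 is a bacterial expression plasmid built on the pHH0103 backbone for producing and purifying one SH3 domain of human kalirin (KALRN), a RhoGEF protein; the "2/4" label presumably distinguishes it among the KALRN SH3 constructs in the same collection, though the record does not define it. It belongs to a set used for a family-wide analysis of human SH3 domain binding specificities. The roughly 240 bp insert was cloned between SfiI and NotI sites. It is not annotated as a feature, but the unannotated gap between the end of the GST coding sequence and the downstream fd terminator is where it would be expected to sit.

Expression is driven by the tac promoter, a strong trp/lac hybrid, followed by a lac operator. A lacI gene under the lacIq promoter on the same plasmid supplies abundant repressor, so transcription stays off until it is induced with IPTG. The annotated reading frame begins with a 6xHis tag followed by Schistosoma japonicum glutathione S-transferase, so the SH3 domain is most likely made as an N-terminal His-GST fusion that can be purified by nickel or glutathione affinity.

Downstream of the terminator lie fragments of M13 gene III, and the plasmid also carries an f1 origin. Both suggest that the backbone derives from a phage-display phagemid, and the gene III fragments appear to be remnants rather than part of the expressed product. Propagation in E. coli relies on a ColE1/pMB1-type origin with a pBR322 bom region. The rop sequence is interrupted by the f1 origin and is annotated only as fragments, and the catalogue lists the plasmid as low copy. Selection is by ampicillin through the TEM beta-lactamase gene, while the tetracycline resistance sequences survive only as nonfunctional fragments.
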