Features (pLannotate 1.2.2; 20 found; start..end, strand, type, name):
     68..145     +  promoter       lacIq promoter: lacI (mutant); In the lacIq allele, a single base change in the promoter boosts expression of the lacI gene about 10-fold.
    146..1228    +  CDS            lacI: lac repressor; lacI; The lac repressor binds to the lac operator to inhibit transcription in E. coli. This inhibition can be relieved by adding lactose or isopropyl-β-D-thiogalactopyranoside (IPTG).
   1241..1262    +  protein_bind   CAP binding site: CAP binding activates transcription in the presence of cAMP. E. coli catabolite activator protein
   1281..1298    +  promoter       tet promoter (fragment): E. coli promoter for tetracycline efflux protein gene
   1471..1499    +  promoter       tac promoter: strong E. coli promoter; hybrid between the trp and lac UV5 promoters
   1507..1523    +  protein_bind   lac operator: The lac repressor binds to the lac operator to inhibit transcription in E. coli. This inhibition can be relieved by adding lactose or isopropyl-β-D-thiogalactopyranoside (IPTG). lac repressor encoded by lacI
   1608..1625    +  CDS            6xHis: 6xHis affinity tag
   1641..2294    +  CDS            GST26_SCHJA: Experimental evidence at protein level: Swiss-Prot protein existence level 1. GST isoenzymes appear to play a central role in the parasite detoxification system. Other functions are also suspected including a role in increasing the solubility of haematin in the parasite gut. From Schistosoma japonicum (Blood fluke).
   2595..2642    +  terminator     fd terminator (sequence withheld): central terminator from bacteriophage fd (Otsuka and Kunisawa, 1982)
   2647..2859    +  CDS            M13 gene III (fragment) (sequence partly withheld): pIII; III; minor coat protein
   2874..3344    +  CDS            M13 gene III (fragment) (sequence partly withheld): pIII; III; minor coat protein
   3366..3436    +  CDS            TcR (fragment): tetracycline efflux protein; tet; confers resistance to tetracycline
   3678..4058    -  CDS            YPB1_ECOLX: Protein predicted: Swiss-Prot protein existence level 4. From Escherichia coli.
   4075..4226    +  CDS            rop (fragment): Rop protein, which maintains plasmids at low copy number; rop
   4262..4690    -  rep_origin     f1 ori (sequence partly withheld): f1 bacteriophage origin of replication; arrow indicates direction of (+) strand synthesis
   4699..4738    +  CDS            rop (fragment): Rop protein, which maintains plasmids at low copy number; rop
   4840..4980    +  misc_feature   bom: basis of mobility region from pBR322
   5166..5753    -  rep_origin     ori: high-copy-number ColE1/pMB1/pBR322/pUC origin of replication
   5927..6784    -  CDS            bla: BLAT_ECOLX - Experimental evidence at protein level: Swiss-Prot protein existence level 1. TEM-type are the most prevalent beta-lactamases in enterobacteria; they hydrolyze the beta-lactam bond in susceptible beta-lactam antibiotics, thus conferring resistance to penicillins and cephalosporins. TEM-3 and TEM-4 are capable of hydrolyzing cefotaxime and ceftazidime. TEM-5 is capable of hydrolyzing ceftazidime. TEM-6 is capable of hydrolyzing ceftazidime and aztreonam. TEM-8/CAZ-2, TEM- 16/CAZ-7 and TEM-24/CAZ-6 are markedly active against ceftazidime. IRT- 4 shows resistance to beta-lactamase in
   6785..6889    -  promoter       AmpR promoter: bla
>Addgene plasmid #91345 | pHH0103_KALRN-2/4 | addgene full sequence | sequence record 191896 | Addgene NGS Result
TTATTATCATGACATTAACCTATAAAAATAGGCGTATCACGAGGCCCTTTCGTCTTCAAGAATTCCCGAC
ACCATCGAATGGTGCAAAACCTTTCGCGGTATGGCATGATAGCGCCCGGAAGAGAGTCAATTCAGGGTGG
TGAATGTGAAACCAGTAACGTTATACGATGTCGCAGAGTATGCCGGTGTCTCTTATCAGACCGTTTCCCG
CGTGGTGAACCAGGCCAGCCACGTTTCTGCGAAAACGCGGGAAAAAGTGGAAGCGGCGATGGCGGAGCTG
AATTACATTCCCAACCGCGTGGCACAACAACTGGCGGGCAAACAGTCGTTGCTGATTGGCGTTGCCACCT
CCAGTCTGGCCCTGCACGCGCCGTCGCAAATTGTCGCGGCGATTAAATCTCGCGCCGATCAACTGGGTGC
CAGCGTGGTGGTGTCGATGGTAGAACGAAGCGGCGTCGAAGCCTGTAAAGCGGCGGTGCACAATCTTCTC
GCGCAACGCGTCAGTGGGCTGATCATTAACTATCCGCTGGATGACCAGGATGCCATTGCTGTGGAAGCTG
CCTGCACTAATGTTCCGGCGTTATTTCTTGATGTCTCTGACCAGACACCCATCAACAGTATTATTTTCTC
CCATGAAGACGGTACGCGACTGGGCGTGGAGCATCTGGTCGCATTGGGTCACCAGCAAATCGCGCTGTTA
GCGGGCCCATTAAGTTCTGTCTCGGCGCGTCTGCGTCTGGCTGGCTGGCATAAATATCTCACTCGCAATC
AAATTCAGCCGATAGCGGAACGGGAAGGCGACTGGAGTGCCATGTCCGGTTTTCAACAAACCATGCAAAT
GCTGAATGAGGGCATCGTTCCCACTGCGATGCTGGTTGCCAACGATCAGATGGCGCTGGGCGCAATGCGC
GCCATTACCGAGTCCGGGCTGCGCGTTGGTGCGGATATCTCGGTAGTGGGATACGACGATACCGAAGACA
GCTCATGTTATATCCCGCCGTTAACCACCATCAAACAGGATTTTCGCCTGCTGGGGCAAACCAGCGTGGA
CCGCTTGCTGCAACTCTCTCAGGGCCAGGCGGTGAAGGGCAATCAGCTGTTGCCCGTCTCACTGGTGAAA
AGAAAAACCACCCTGGCGCCCAATACGCAAACCGCCTCTCCCCGCGCGTTGGCCGATTCATTAATGCAGC
TGGCACGACAGGTTTCCCGACTGGAAAGCGGGCAGTGAGCGCAACGCAATTAATGTAAGTTAGCTCACTC
ATTAGGCACAATTCTCATGTTTGACAGCTTATCATCGACTGCACGGTGCACCAATGCTTCTGGCGTCAGG
CAGCCATCGGAAGCTGTGGTATGGCTGTGCAGGTCGTAAATCACTGCATAATTCGTGTCGCTCAAGGCGC
ACTCCCGTTCTGGATAATGTTTTTTGCGCCGACATCATAACGGTTCTGGCAAATATTCTGAAATGAGCTG
TTGACAATTAATCATCGGCTCGTATAATGTGTGGAATTGTGAGCGGATAACAATTTCACACAGGAAACAG
CCAGTCCGTTTAGGTGTTTTCACGAGCACTTCACCAACAAGGACCATAGATTATGAAAATCGAAGAACAC
CATCACCATCACCATTCCAGCGGTAAGCTTATGTCCCCTATACTAGGTTATTGGAAAATTAAGGGCCTTG
TGCAACCCACTCGACTTCTTTTGGAATATCTTGAAGAAAAATATGAAGAGCATTTGTATGAGCGCGATGA
AGGTGATAAATGGCGAAACAAAAAGTTTGAATTGGGTTTGGAGTTTCCCAATCTTCCTTATTATATTGAT
GGTGATGTTAAATTAACACAGTCTATGGCCATCATACGTTATATAGCTGACAAGCACAACATGTTGGGTG
GTTGTCCAAAAGAGCGTGCAGAGATTTCAATGCTTGAAGGAGCGGTTTTGGATATTAGATACGGTGTTTC
GAGAATTGCATATAGTAAAGACTTTGAAACTCTCAAAGTTGATTTTCTTAGCAAGCTACCTGAAATGCTG
AAAATGTTCGAAGATCGTTTATGTCATAAAACATATTTAAATGGTGATCATGTAACCCATCCTGACTTCA
TGTTGTATGACGCTCTTGATGTTGTTTTATACATGGACCCAATGTGCCTGGATGCGTTCCCAAAATTAGT
TTGTTTTAAAAAACGTATTGAAGCTATCCCACAAATTGATAAGTACTTGAAATCCAGCAAGTATATAGCA
TGGCCTTTGCAGGGCTGGCAAGCCACGTTTGGTGGTGGCGACCATCCTCCAAAATCGGATCTGGAAGTTC
TGTTCCAGGGGCCCCTGTCCAGCGGTCTGGTTCCGCGTGGTTCCGGTACCGCGGCCCAGCCGGCCATGGC
CCAGGGCGCGCTGGAACTGACCGTTGTCCTGCAAGATTTCTCTGCCGGTCATTCTTCTGAACTGACCATT
CAAGTTGGTCAGACCGTTGAACTGCTGGAACGTCCATCTGAACGTCCTGGTTGGTGTTTAGTTCGTACCA
CCGAACGTTCTCCACCACTGGAAGGTCTGGTTCCATCTTCTGCCCTGTGTATTTCCCATGCGGCCGCATA
[142 nt withheld, positions 2591-2732]
C
[98 nt withheld, positions 2734-2831]
AGTTTGTACTGGTGACGAAACTCAGTGTCTAGCTAGAGTGGC
[149 nt withheld, positions 2874-3022]
T
[41 nt withheld, positions 3024-3064]
T
[62 nt withheld, positions 3066-3127]
A
[35 nt withheld, positions 3129-3163]
CCTCCCTCAATCGGTTGAATGTCGCCCTTTTGTCTTTGGCGCTGGTAAACCATATGAA
[86 nt withheld, positions 3222-3307]
T
[54 nt withheld, positions 3309-3362]
CTAGCGCCGCCCTATACCTTGTCTGCCTCCCCGCGTTGCGTCGCGGTGCATGGAGCCGGGCCACCTCGAC
CTGAATGGAAGCCGGCGGCACCTCGCTAACGGATTCACCACTCCAAGAATTGGAGCCAATCAATTCTTGC
GGAGAACTGTGAATGCGCAAACCAACCCTTGGCAGAACATATCCATCGCGTCCGCCATCTCCAGCAGCCG
CACGCGGCGCATCTCGGGCAGCGTTGGGTCCTGGCCACGGGTGCGCATGATCGTGCTCCTGTCGTTGAGG
ACCCGGCTAGGCTGGCGGGGTTGCCTTACTGGTTAGCAGAATGAATCACCGATACGCGAGCGAACGTGAA
GCGACTGCTGCTGCAAAACGTCTGCGACCTGAGCAACAACATGAATGGTCTTCGGTTTCCGTGTTTCGTA
AAGTCTGGAAACGCGGAAGTCAGCGCCCTGCACCATTATGTTCCGGATCTGCATCGCAGGATGCTGCTGG
CTACCCTGTGGAACACCTACATCTGTATTAACGAAGCGCTGGCATTGACCCTGAGTGATTTTTCTCTGGT
CCCGCCGCATCCATACCGCCAGTTGTTTACCCTCACAACGTTCCAGTAACCGGGCATGTTCATCATCAGT
AACCCGTATCGTGAGCATCCTCTCTCGTTTCATCGGTATCATTACCCCCATGAACAGAAATCCCCCTTAC
ACGGAGGCATCAGTGACCAAACAGGAAAAAACCGCCCTTAACATGGCCCGCTTTATCAGAAGCCAGACAT
TAACGCTTCTGGAGAAACTCAACGAGCTGGACGCGGATGAACAGGCAGACATCTGTGAATCGCTTCACGA
CCACGCTGATGAGCTTTACCGCAGGATCCGCGAAATTGTAAGCGTTAATATTTTGTTAAAATTCGCGTTA
AATTTTTGTTAAATCAGCTCATTTTTTAACCAATAGGCCGAAATCGGCAAAATCCCTTATAAATCAAAAG
AATAGACCGAGATAGGGT
[37 nt withheld, positions 4361-4397]
AAAGAACGTGGACTCCAACGTCAAAGG
[49 nt withheld, positions 4425-4473]
T
[91 nt withheld, positions 4475-4565]
G
[124 nt withheld, positions 4567-4690]
CGCGGATCCTGCCTCGCGCGTTTCGGTGATGACGGTGAAAACCTCTGACACATGCAGCTCCCGGAGACGG
TCACAGCTTGTCTGTAAGCGGATGCCGGGAGCAGACAAGCCCGTCAGGGCGCGTCAGCGGGTGTTGGCGG
GTGTCGGGGCGCAGCCATGACCCAGTCACGTAGCGATAGCGGAGTGTATACTGGCTTAACTATGCGGCAT
CAGAGCAGATTGTACTGAGAGTGCACCATATGCGGTGTGAAATACCGCACAGATGCGTAAGGAGAAAATA
CCGCATCAGGCGCTCTTCCGCTTCCTCGCTCACTGACTCGCTGCGCTCGGTCGTTCGGCTGCGGCGAGCG
GTATCAGCTCACTCAAAGGCGGTAATACGGTTATCCACAGAATCAGGGGATAACGCAGGAAAGAACATGT
GAGCAAAAGGCCAGCAAAAGGCCAGGAACCGTAAAAAGGCCGCGTTGCTGGCGTTTTTCCATAGGCTCCG
CCCCCCTGACGAGCATCACAAAAATCGACGCTCAAGTCAGAGGTGGCGAAACCCGACAGGACTATAAAGA
TACCAGGGTTTCCCCCTGGAAGCTCCCTCGTGCGCTCTCCTGTTCCGACCCTGCCGCTTACCGGATACCT
GTCCGCCTTTCTCCCTTCGGGAAGCGTGGCGCTTTCTCATAGCTCACGCTGTAGGTATCTCAGTTCGGTG
TAGGTCGTTCGCTCCAAGCTGGGCTGTGTGCACGAACCCCCCGTTCAGCCCGACCGCTGCGCCTTATCCG
GTAACTATCGTCTTGAGTCCAACCCGGTAAGACACGACTTATCGCCACTGGCAGCAGCCACTGGTAACAG
GATTAGCAGAGCGAGGTATGTAGGCGGTGCTACAGAGTTCTTGAAGTGGTGGCCTAACTACGGCTACACT
AGAAGGACAGTATTTGGTATCTGCGCTCTGCTGAAGCCAGTTACCTTCGGAAAAAGAGTTGGTAGCTCTT
GATCCGGCAAACAAACCACCGCTGGTAGCGGTGGTTTTTTTGTTTGCAAGCAGCAGATTACGCGCAGAAA
AAAAGGATCTCAAGAAGATCCTTTGATCTTTTCTACGGGGTCTGACGCTCAGTGGAACGAAAACTCACGT
TAAGGGATTTTGGTCATGAGATTATCAAAAAGGATCTTCACCTAGATCCTTTTAAATTAAAAATGAAGTT
TTAAATCAATCTAAAGTATATATGAGTAAACTTGGTCTGACAGTTACCAATGCTTAATCAGTGAGGCACC
TATCTCAGCGATCTGTCTATTTCGTTCATCCATAGTTGCCTGACTCCCCGTCGTGTAGATAACTACGATA
CGGGAGGGCTTACCATCTGGCCCCAGTGCTGCAATGATACCGCGAGACCCACGCTCACCGGCTCCAGATT
TATCAGCAATAAACCAGCCAGCCGGAAGGGCCGAGCGCAGAAGTGGTCCTGCAACTTTATCCGCCTCCAT
CCAGTCTATTAATTGTTGCCGGGAAGCTAGAGTAAGTAGTTCGCCAGTTAATAGTTTGCGCAACGTTGTT
GCCATTGCTGCAGGCATCGTGGTGTCACGCTCGTCGTTTGGTATGGCTTCATTCAGCTCCGGTTCCCAAC
GATCAAGGCGAGTTACATGATCCCCCATATTGTGCAAAAAAGCGGTTAGCTCCTTCGGTCCTCCGATCGT
TGTCAGAAGTAAGTTGGCCGCAGTGTTATCACTCATGGTTATGGCAGCACTGCATAATTCTCTTACTGTC
ATGCCATCCGTAAGATGCTTTTCTGTGACTGGTGAGTACTCAACCAAGTCATTCTGAGAATAGTGTATGC
GGCGACCGAGTTGCTCTTGCCCGGCGTCAACACGGGATAATACCGCGCCACATAGCAGAACTTTAAAAGT
GCTCATCATTGGAAAACGTTCTTCGGGGCGAAAACTCTCAAGGATCTTACCGCTGTTGAGATCCAGTTCG
ATGTAACCCACTCGTGCACCCAACTGATCTTCAGCATCTTTTACTTTCACCAGCGTTTCTGGGTGAGCAA
AAACAGGAAGGCAAAATGCCGCAAAAAAGGGAATAAGGGCGACACGGAAATGTTGAATACTCATACTCTT
CCTTTTTCAATATTATTGAAGCATTTATCAGGGTTATTGTCTCATGAGCGGATACATATTTGAATGTATT
TAGAAAAATAAACAAATAGGGGTTCCGCGCACATTTCCCCGAAAAGTGCCACCTGACGTCTAAGAAACCA
