>Addgene plasmid #91345 | pHH0103_KALRN-2/4 | depositor partial sequence | sequence record 175833 | insert sequence
GGTACCGAATTCGGATCCGCGCGCTGGAACTGACCGTTGTCCTGCAAGATTTCTCTGCCGGTCATTCTTC
TGAACTGACCATTCAAGTTGGTCAGACCGTTGAACTGCTGGAACGTCCATCTGAACGTCCTGGTTGGTGT
TTAGTTCGTACCACCGAACGTTCTCCACCACTGGAAGGTCTGGTTCCATCTTCTGCCCTGTGTATTTCCC
ATGCGGCCGCTAGCTAAGTCGACGAGCTC
